>Addgene plasmid #31356 | p6350 MSCV-CMV-CMV-Flag-HA-ATAD5 | addgene full sequence | sequence record 422660 | Addgene NGS Result
AATGAAAGACCCCACCTGTAGGTTTGGCAAGCTAGCTTAAGTAACGCCATTTTGCAAGGCATGGAAAATA
CATAACTGAGAATAGAGAAGTTCAGATCAAGGTTAGGAACAGAGAGACAGCAGAATATGGGCCAAACAGG
ATATCTGTGGTAAGCAGTTCCTGCCCCGGCTCAGGGCCAAGAACAGATGGTCCCCAGATGCGGTCCCGCC
CTCAGCAGTTTCTAGAGAACCATCAGATGTTTCCAGGGTGCCCCAAGGACCTGAAATGACCCTGTGCCTT
ATTTGAACTAACCAATCAGTTCGCTTCTCGCTTCTGTTCGCGCGCTTCTGCTCCCCGAGCTCAATAAAAG
AGCCCACAACCCCTCACTCGGCGCGCCAGTCCTCCGATAGACTGCGTCGCCCGGGTACCCGTATTCCCAA
TAAAGCCTCTTGCTGTTTGCATCCGAATCGTGGACTCGCTGATCCTTGGGAGGGTCTCCTCAGATTGATT
GACTGCCCACCTCGGGGGTCTTTCATTTGGAGGTTCCACCGAGATTTGGAGACCCCTGCCCAGGGACCAC
CGACCCCCCCGCCGGGAGGTAAGCTGGCCAGCGGTCGTTTCGTGTCTGTCTCTGTCTTTGTGCGTGTTTG
TGCCGGCATCTAATGTTTGCGCCTGCGTCTGTACTAGTTAGCTAACTAGCTCTGTATCTGGCGGACCCGT
GGTGGAACTGACGAGTTCTGAACACCCGGCCGCAACCCTGGGAGACGTCCCAGGGACTTTGGGGGCCGTT
TTTGTGGCCCGACCTGAGGAAGGGAGTCGATGTGGAATCCGACCCCGTCAGGATATGTGGTTCTGGTAGG
AGACGAGAACCTAAAACAGTTCCCGCCTCCGTCTGAATTTTTGCTTTCGGTTTGGAACCGAAGCCGCGCG
TCTTGTCTGCTGCAGCGCTGCAGCATCGTTCTGTGTTGTCTCTGTCTGACTGTGTTTCTGTATTTGTCTG
AAAATTAGGGCCAGACTGTTACCACTCCCTTAAGTTTGACCTTAGGTCACTGGAAAGATGTCGAGCGGAT
CGCTCACAACCAGTCGGTAGATGTCAAGAAGAGACGTTGGGTTACCTTCTGCTCTGCAGAATGGCCAACC
TTTAACGTCGGATGGCCGCGAGACGGCACCTTTAACCGAGACCTCATCACCCAGGTTAAGATCAAGGTCT
TTTCACCTGGCCCGCATGGACACCCAGACCAGGTCCCCTACATCGTGACCTGGGAAGCCTTGGCTTTTGA
CCCCCCTCCCTGGGTCAAGCCCTTTGTACACCCTAAGCCTCCGCCTCCTCTTCCTCCATCCGCCCCGTCT
CTCCCCCTTGAACCTCCTCGTTCGACCCCGCCTCGATCCTCCCTTTATCCAGCCCTCACTCCTTCTCTAG
GCGCCGGAATTAGATCCTTGACATTGATTATTGACTAGTTATTAATAGTAATCAATTACGGGGTCATTAG
TTCATAGCCCATATATGGAGTTCCGCGTTACATAACTTACGGTAAATGGCCCGCCTGGCTGACCGCCCAA
CGACCCCCGCCCATTGACGTCAATAATGACGTATGTTCCCATAGTAACGCCAATAGGGACTTTCCATTGA
CGTCAATGGGTGGAGTATTTACGGTAAACTGCCCACTTGGCAGTACATCAAGTGTATCATATGCCAAGTA
CGCCCCCTATTGACGTCAATGACGGTAAATGGCCCGCCTGGCATTATGCCCAGTACATGACCTTATGGGA
CTTTCCTACTTGGCAGTACATCTACGTATTAGTCATCGCTATTACCATGGTGATGCGGTTTTGGCAGTAC
ATCAATGGGCGTGGATAGCGGTTTGACTCACGGGGATTTCCAAGTCTCCACCCCATTGACGTCAATGGGA
GTTTGTTTTGGCACCAAAATCAACGGGACTTTCCAAAATGTCGTAACAACTCCGCCCCATTGACGCAAAT
GGGCGGTAGGCGTGTACGGTGGGAGGTCTATATAAGCAGAGCTCTCCCTATCAGTGATAGAGATCTCCCT
ATCAGTGATAGAGATCGTCGACGAGCTCGTTTAGTGAACCGTCAGATCGCCTGGAGACGCCATCCACGCT
GTTTTGACCTCCATAGAAGACACCGGGACCGATCCAGCCTCCGGGGATCTGCCACCATGGACTACAAGGA
TGACGATGACAAGCTCGATGGAGGATACCCATACGATGTTCCAGATTACGCTGCTCGAGGTTATCAAACA
AGTTTGTACAAAAAAGCAGAAGGGCCGTCAAGGCCCACCATGGTGGGGGTCCTGGCCATGGCGGCTGCAG
CTGCTCCGCCTCCCGTGAAGGACTGCGAGATTGAGCCATGCAAAAAGCGAAAGAAAGATGATGACACATC
TACCTGCAAAACAATTACAAAATATTTATCACCACTAGGGAAGACTAGAGACAGGGTTTTTGCTCCACCA
AAACCTAGTAATATTCTGGATTATTTTAGAAAGACTTCACCCACAAATGAGAAGACACAATTAGGGAAAG
AGTGCAAGATAAAGTCACCTGAATCAGTACCTGTTGACAGCAACAAAGACTGTACGACACCTTTGGAAAT
GTTCTCAAATGTAGAGTTTAAGAAGAAAAGAAAGAGGGTTAATTTATCTCATCAACTAAATAATATTAAA
ACTGAAAATGAAGCTCCAATTGAAATTAGTAGCGACGATAGCAAAGAAGACTATAGTTTAAATAATGATT
TTGTGGAAAGTAGTACTTCTGTTTTACGTTACAAGAAACAAGTAGAGGTACTTGCAGAAAACATTCAAGA
TACAAAAAGTCAACCAAATACTATGACCTCCCTGCAAAATTCTAAAAAAGTAAATCCTAAACAAGGGACC
ACAAAAAATGACTTCAAAAAGTTGAGAAAAAGGAAATGCAGAGATGTAGTAGATCTATCTGAAAGCTTAC
CCTTGGCAGAGGAACTAAATTTGCTTAAAAAAGATGGTAAAGATACTAAACAGATGGAGAATACTACAAG
CCATGCAAACTCTAGAGATAACGTAACTGAAGCAGCCCAGTTAAATGATAGTATAATAACTGTCTCATAT
GAGGAATTTTTAAAAAGTCACAAGGAAAATAAAGTGGAAGAGATACCAGACTCTACAATGTCAATTTGTG
TTCCTTCTGAAACTGTCGACGAAATAGTCAAAAGTGGTTATATAAGTGAATCAGAAAACTCCGAAATTTC
CCAGCAGGTACGCTTTAAGACAGTTACTGTTCTTGCACAGGTTCACCCTATTCCGCCCAAAAAGACAGGG
AAAATACCCCGAATTTTCTTGAAACAAAAGCAATTTGAAATGGAAAATAGTTTATCTGATCCTGAGAATG
AACAGACAGTTCAGAAAAGAAAATCTAATGTTGTTATACAGGAGGAAGAATTAGAATTGGCTGTTTTGGA
AGCTGGAAGTTCTGAAGCTGTGAAACCAAAATGCACTCTAGAAGAAAGACAGCAATTTATGAAAGCATTT
AGGCAGCCAGCATCAGATGCACTTAAAAATGGAGTTAAAAAGTCTTCTGATAAGCAGAAAGACCTTAATG
AAAAATGTCTATATGAAGTAGGAAGAGATGATAATTCTAAAAAAATCATGGAAAATTCTGGTATCCAAAT
GGTTTCAAAAAATGGCAATTTACAGTTACACACTGATAAAGGAAGTTTTCTGAAGGAGAAAAATAAAAAG
CTAAAGAAGAAGAATAAGAAAACATTAGATACTGGGGCTATTCCAGGCAAAAACAGAGAGGGAAACACTC
AAAAGAAAGAAACAACCTTTTTCTTAAAAGAGAAACAATATCAAAATAGAATGAGTTTAAGACAAAGGAA
AACAGAGTTTTTCAAAAGCAGCACTTTATTTAACAATGAAAGTCTTGTTTATGAAGATATAGCAAATGAT
GACCTTCTAAAGGTTTCCTCTCTGTGTAACAATAATAAATTGTCAAGAAAAACCAGCATACCAGTTAAAG
ATATTAAGCTTACACAGTCTAAAGCTGAATCTGAAGCCAGCTTGCTAAATGTTTCCACGCCCAAGTCAAC
TAGAAGATCTGGAAGAATTAGCAGCACACCTACTACAGAAACCATTAGAGGTATTGATTCTGACGATGTA
CAAGATAATAGTCAACTAAAGGCTTCCACTCAAAAAGCAGCCAACTTATCGGAAAAGCACAGCTTATATA
CAGCAGAATTAATAACAGTACCCTTTGATTCAGAGAGCCCTATTAGAATGAAATTCACCAGAATTAGTAC
TCCCAAAAAATCTAAGAAAAAATCTAACAAAAGATCTGAGAAATCTGAAGCAACTGATGGAGGTTTTACT
TCTCAGATTAGAAAGGCAAGCAATACTTCAAAAAACATATCAAAAGCAAAACAATTGATTGAAAAAGCAA
AAGCTTTACACATCAGTAGGTCAAAGGTGACTGAAGAAATAGCGATACCCTTAAGGCGCTCCTCTAGACA
TCAGACACTTCCTGAAAGGAAGAAATTGTCAGAAACAGAAGATTCTGTTATAATAATAGATTCAAGTCCT
ACTGCTTTAAAGCATCCAGAGAAAAATCAGAAGAAACTTCAGTGTTTGAATGATGTGCTAGGAAAAAAAC
TTAACACATCCACTAAAAATGTACCTGGAAAAATGAAAGTCGCTCCTTTATTTCTTGTCAGAAAAGCACA
AAAAGCAGCTGATCCTGTCCCTAGTTTTGATGAAAGCAGTCAAGATACATCTGAAAAATCTCAGGATTGT
GATGTTCAATGTAAAGCAAAGCGTGACTTCCTAATGAGTGGTTTGCCAGATTTGTTGAAACGGCAAATTG
CAAAGAAAGCTGCTGCGCTGGATGTGTACAATGCAGTGAGTACCAGTTTCCAGAGAGTCGTACATGTGCA
ACAAAAGGATGATGGGTGTTGTTTGTGGCATTTGAAACCACCCTCTTGTCCTCTCTTAACTAAATTTAAA
GAACTGAACACTAAAGTAATAGATCTCTCAAAATGTGGTATTGCTCTTGGTGAATTTTCAACATTGAATT
CAAAGTTGAAAAGCGGTAACTCTGCTGCTGTGTTCATGAGGACAAGGAAGGAATTTACTGAAGAAGTAAG
AAATCTTTTGCTTGAGGAAATTAGGTGGTCAAATCCTGAATTTTCATTGAAAAAATATTTTCCCTTACTC
CTAAAAAAACAAATTGAGCACCAAGTACTTTCTTCCGAGTGTCATAGTAAACAAGAACTGGAGGCTGATG
TCAGCCATAAAGAAACCAAAAGGAAACTCGTAGAAGCAGAAAATTCTAAGTCAAAAAGAAAGAAACCAAA
TGAGTATTCAAAAAATCTGGAGAAGACCAATAGGAAGTCAGAAGAACTTAGCAAAAGAAACAACTCTTCT
GGGATAAAGCTAGATTCTTCCAAAGATTCTGGAACTGAAGACATGCTTTGGACAGAAAAGTATCAACCTC
AGACTGCCAGTGAACTTATAGGAAATGAGTTAGCTATAAAAAAGTTACATAGTTGGTTGAAAGACTGGAA
AAGAAGAGCTGAATTGGAAGAAAGGCAGAATCTGAAGGGAAAAAGAGATGAGAAACATGAAGATTTCTCG
GGTGGCATAGACTTTAAAGGCAGTTCAGATGATGAAGAAGAGAGTCGTCTTTGCAATACTGTCCTTATAA
CAGGGCCAACAGGAGTGGGAAAAACTGCTGCAGTGTATGCTTGTGCCCAGGAGCTTGGATTTAAGATATT
TGAAGTGAATGCCTCTTCCCAGCGCAGTGGTAGACAAATTCTATCTCAGTTGAAGGAAGCTACTCAGTCC
CATCAAGTAGACAAACAAGGTGTAAACTCACAAAAACCCTGTTTTTTTAATAGCTACTACATAGGCAAGT
CACCAAAAAAAATAAGCTCCCCTAAGAAAGTTGTTACATCACCAAGAAAAGTTCCTCCACCATCACCAAA
AAGTAGTGGACCAAAGCGAGCACTTCCTCCCAAAACCTTGGCAAATTATTTTAAAGTATCTCCCAAACCT
AAAAATAATGAAGAAATAGGAATGCTTCTGGAAAATAATAAAGGAATAAAAAATTCTTTTGAACAGAAAC
AAATTACTCAGACTAAATCTACAAATGCAACTAATTCAAATGTCAAAGACGTTGGAGCTGAAGAACCCAG
CAGAAAAAATGCAACATCTCTTATTCTTTTTGAGGAGGTTGATGTAATTTTTGATGAAGATGCTGGGTTT
TTGAATGCAATCAAAACATTCATGGCAACAACTAAACGACCTGTAATCCTTACTACAAGTGACCCAACAT
TTAGTTTAATGTTTGATGGCTGCTTTGAAGAAATCAAGTTCAGTACTCCTTCCCTGCTAAATGTTGCCAG
CTACCTACAAATGATTTGCTTAACTGAGAATTTTAGAACTGATGTAAAAGACTTTGTAACCTTGTTAACT
GCAAATACTTGTGATATCAGAAAAAGTATCCTTTACTTACAATTCTGGATTAGAAGTGGAGGTGGAGTTT
TAGAAGAACGACCATTAACCCTTTATCGTGGAAATAGCAGAAATGTACAACTAGTTTGCTCTGAACATGG
CCTTGATAACAAAATTTACCCTAAAAATACTAAAAAGAAACGTGTAGACCTTCCAAAATGTGACAGTGGC
TGTGCTGAGACCTTGTTTGGCCTTAAGAACATTTTTTCCCCATCTGAAGACTTATTTTCATTTTTAAAGC
ACAAAATCACAATGAAGGAAGAATGGCATAAATTCATCCAGCTTCTTACAGAATTCCAAATGCGGAATGT
AGATTTTTTATATAGTAATCTTGAGTTTATTCTACCATTACCAGTTGATACCATTCCAGAAACTAAAAAC
TTTTGTGGCCCATCAGTAACTGTGGATGCCAGTGCAGCAACAAAAAGTATGAATTGTCTTGCTAGGAAAC
ACTCTGAAAGAGAACAGCCATTGAAAAAGTCCCAGAAAAAGAAACAAAAGAAAACATTGGTAATATTAGA
TGATAGTGATCTATTTGACACTGACTTGGACTTTCCTGATCAATCTATTAGCCTGTCCTCTGTATCATCT
TCCTCAAATGCAGAAGAAAGCAAAACCGGAGACGAAGAAAGCAAAGCCAGAGACAAAGGAAACAATCCAG
AGACAAAGAAATCTATTCCTTGTCCTCCTAAAACAACTGCAGGAAAAAAATGTTCTGCCCTTGTTTCTCA
TTGTTTAAATTCTCTCTCTGAGTTCATGGATAACATGTCCTTCTTAGATGCACTTTTAACTGATGTAAGG
GAACAAAACAAATACGGTAGAAATGACTTTAGTTGGACAAATGGAAAGGTTACAAGTGGACTTTGTGATG
AGTTTAGTCTTGAGAGTAATGATGGATGGACTTCTCAAAGCTCTGGAGAATTAAAGGCAGCTGCAGAAGC
TCTCAGCTTTACTAAATGTTCTTCTGCTATTTCAAAAGCATTGGAAACCTTGAATTCTTGCAAGAAATTA
GGAAGAGATCCAACCAACGATCTTACTTTTTATGTTTCACAAAAGCGCAATAATGTATACTTTAGTCAGT
CAGCAGCTAATTTAGACAATGCTTGGAAGAGGATATCAGTCATTAAAAGTGTATTTTCGAGTCGATCTCT
TCTCTATGTGGGTAATAGACAAGCTAGTATAATTGAATACCTGCCAACCCTTCGAAACATCTGTAAGACT
GAGAAGCTAAAAGAACAAGGAAAAAGTAAAAGAAGATTCCTGCACTATTTTGAAGGAATTCATCTTGACA
TTCCAAAAGAGACTGTGAATACTTTGGCAGCTGACTTCCCTTCAGGCCTCATGGGCCCAGCTTTCTTGTA
CAAAGTGGTTCGATAACGAATTCTACCGGGTAGGGGAGGCGCTTTTCCCAAGGCAGTCTGGAGCATGCGC
TTTAGCAGCCCCGCTGGGCACTTGGCGCTACACAAGTGGCCTCTGGCCTCGCACACATTCCACATCCACC
GGTAGGCGCCAACCGGCTCCGTTCTTTGGTGGCCCCTTCGCGCCACCTTCTACTCCTCCCCTAGTCAGGA
AGTTCCCCCCCGCCCCGCAGCTCGCGTCGTGCAGGACGTGACAAATGGAAGTAGCACGTCTCACTAGTCT
CGTGCAGATGGACAGCACCGCTGAGCAATGGAAGCGGGTAGGCCTTTGGGGCAGCGGCCAATAGCAGCTT
TGCTCCTTCGCTTTCTGGGCTCAGAGGCTGGGAAGGGGTGGGTCCGGGGGCGGGCTCAGGGGCGGGCTCA
GGGGCGGGGCGGGCGCCCGAAGGTCCTCCGGAGGCCCGGCATTCTGCACGCTTCAAAAGCGCACGTCTGC
CGCGCTGTTCTCCTCTTCCTCATCTCCGGGCCTTTCGACCTGCAGCCCAAGCTTACCATGACCGAGTACA
AGCCCACGGTGCGCCTCGCCACCCGCGACGACGTCCCCAGGGCCGTACGCACCCTCGCCGCCGCGTTCGC
CGACTACCCCGCCACGCGCCACACCGTCGATCCGGACCGCCACATCGAGCGGGTCACCGAGCTGCAAGAA
CTCTTCCTCACGCGCGTCGGGCTCGACATCGGCAAGGTGTGGGTCGCGGACGACGGCGCCGCGGTGGCGG
TCTGGACCACGCCGGAGAGCGTCGAAGCGGGGGCGGTGTTCGCCGAGATCGGCCCGCGCATGGCCGAGTT
GAGCGGTTCCCGGCTGGCCGCGCAGCAACAGATGGAAGGCCTCCTGGCGCCGCACCGGCCCAAGGAGCCC
GCGTGGTTCCTGGCCACCGTCGGCGTCTCGCCCGACCACCAGGGCAAGGGTCTGGGCAGCGCCGTCGTGC
TCCCCGGAGTGGAGGCGGCCGAGCGCGCCGGGGTGCCCGCCTTCCTGGAGACCTCCGCGCCCCGCAACCT
CCCCTTCTACGAGCGGCTCGGCTTCACCGTCACCGCCGACGTCGAGGTGCCCGAAGGACCGCGCACCTGG
TGCATGACCCGCAAGCCCGGTGCCTGACGCCCGCCCCACGACCCGCAGCGCCCGACCGAAAGGAGCGCAC
GACCCCATGCATCGATAAAATAAAAGATTTTATTTAGTCTCCAGAAAAAGGGGGGAATGAAAGACCCCAC
CTGTAGGTTTGGCAAGCTAGAGAACCATCAGATGTTTCCAGGGTGCCCCAAGGACCTGAAATGACCCTGT
GCCTTATTTGAACTAACCAATCAGTTCGCTTCTCGCTTCTGTTCGCGCGCTTCTGCTCCCCGAGCTCAAT
AAAAGAGCCCACAACCCCTCACTCGGCGCGCCAGTCCTCCGATAGACTGCGTCGCCCGGGTACCCGTGTA
TCCAATAAACCCTCTTGCAGTTGCATCCGACTTGTGGTCTCGCTGTTCCTTGGGAGGGTCTCCTCTGAGT
GATTGACTACCCGTCAGCGGGGGTCTTTCATGGGTAACAGTTTCTTGAAGTTGGAGAACAACATTCTGAG
GGTAGGAGTCGAATATTAAGTAATCCTGACTCAATTAGCCACTGTTTTGAATCCACATACTCCAATACTC
CTGAAATAGTTCATTATGGACAGCGCAGAAAGAGCTGGGGAGAATTGTGAAATTGTTATCCGCTCACAAT
TCCACACAACATACGAGCCGGAAGCATAAAGTGTAAAGCCTGGGGTGCCTAATGAGTGAGCTAACTCACA
TTAATTGCGTTGCGCTCACTGCCCGCTTTCCAGTCGGGAAACCTGTCGTGCCAGCTGCATTAATGAATCG
GCCAACGCGCGGGGAGAGGCGGTTTGCGTATTGGGCGCTCTTCCGCTTCCTCGCTCACTGACTCGCTGCG
CTCGGTCGTTCGGCTGCGGCGAGCGGTATCAGCTCACTCAAAGGCGGTAATACGGTTATCCACAGAATCA
GGGGATAACGCAGGAAAGAACATGTGAGCAAAAGGCCAGCAAAAGGCCAGGAACCGTAAAAAGGCCGCGT
TGCTGGCGTTTTTCCATAGGCTCCGCCCCCCTGACGAGCATCACAAAAATCGACGCTCAAGTCAGAGGTG
GCGAAACCCGACAGGACTATAAAGATACCAGGCGTTTCCCCCTGGAAGCTCCCTCGTGCGCTCTCCTGTT
CCGACCCTGCCGCTTACCGGATACCTGTCCGCCTTTCTCCCTTCGGGAAGCGTGGCGCTTTCTCATAGCT
CACGCTGTAGGTATCTCAGTTCGGTGTAGGTCGTTCGCTCCAAGCTGGGCTGTGTGCACGAACCCCCCGT
TCAGCCCGACCGCTGCGCCTTATCCGGTAACTATCGTCTTGAGTCCAACCCGGTAAGACACGACTTATCG
CCACTGGCAGCAGCCACTGGTAACAGGATTAGCAGAGCGAGGTATGTAGGCGGTGCTACAGAGTTCTTGA
AGTGGTGGCCTAACTACGGCTACACTAGAAGAACAGTATTTGGTATCTGCGCTCTGCTGAAGCCAGTTAC
CTTCGGAAAAAGAGTTGGTAGCTCTTGATCCGGCAAACAAACCACCGCTGGTAGCGGTGGTTTTTTTGTT
TGCAAGCAGCAGATTACGCGCAGAAAAAAAGGATCTCAAGAAGATCCTTTGATCTTTTCTACGGGGTCTG
ACGCTCAGTGGAACGAAAACTCACGTTAAGGGATTTTGGTCATGAGATTATCAAAAAGGATCTTCACCTA
GATCCTTTTAAATTAAAAATGAAGTTTTAAATCAATCTAAAGTATATATGAGTAAACTTGGTCTGACAGT
TACCAATGCTTAATCAGTGAGGCACCTATCTCAGCGATCTGTCTATTTCGTTCATCCATAGTTGCCTGAC
TCCCCGTCGTGTAGATAACTACGATACGGGAGGGCTTACCATCTGGCCCCAGTGCTGCAATGATACCGCG
AGACCCACGCTCACCGGCTCCAGATTTATCAGCAATAAACCAGCCAGCCGGAAGGGCCGAGCGCAGAAGT
GGTCCTGCAACTTTATCCGCCTCCATCCAGTCTATTAATTGTTGCCGGGAAGCTAGAGTAAGTAGTTCGC
CAGTTAATAGTTTGCGCAACGTTGTTGCCATTGCTACAGGCATCGTGGTGTCACGCTCGTCGTTTGGTAT
GGCTTCATTCAGCTCCGGTTCCCAACGATCAAGGCGAGTTACATGATCCCCCATGTTGTGCAAAAAAGCG
GTTAGCTCCTTCGGTCCTCCGATCGTTGTCAGAAGTAAGTTGGCCGCAGTGTTATCACTCATGGTTATGG
CAGCACTGCATAATTCTCTTACTGTCATGCCATCCGTAAGATGCTTTTCTGTGACTGGTGAGTACTCAAC
CAAGTCATTCTGAGAATAGTGTATGCGGCGACCGAGTTGCTCTTGCCCGGCGTCAATACGGGATAATACC
GCGCCACATAGCAGAACTTTAAAAGTGCTCATCATTGGAAAACGTTCTTCGGGGCGAAAACTCTCAAGGA
TCTTACCGCTGTTGAGATCCAGTTCGATGTAACCCACTCGTGCACCCAACTGATCTTCAGCATCTTTTAC
TTTCACCAGCGTTTCTGGGTGAGCAAAAACAGGAAGGCAAAATGCCGCAAAAAAGGGAATAAGGGCGACA
CGGAAATGTTGAATACTCATACTCTTCCTTTTTCAATATTATTGAAGCATTTATCAGGGTTATTGTCTCA
TGAGCGGATACATATTTGAATGTATTTAGAAAAATAAACAAATAGGGGTTCCGCGCACATTTCCCCGAAA
AGTGCCACCTGACGTCTAAGAAACCATTATTATCATGACATTAACCTATAAAAATAGGCGTATCACGAGG
CCCTTTCGTCTCGCGCGTTTCGGTGATGACGGTGAAAACCTCTGACACATGCAGCTCCCGGAGACGGTCA
CAGCTTGTCTGTAAGCGGATGCCGGGAGCAGACAAGCCCGTCAGGGCGCGTCAGCGGGTGTTGGCGGGTG
TCGGGGCTGGCTTAACTATGCGGCATCAGAGCAGATTGTACTGAGAGTGCACCATATGCGGTGTGAAATA
CCGCACAGATGCGTAAGGAGAAAATACCGCATCAGGCGCCATTCGCCATTCAGGCTGCGCAACTGTTGGG
AAGGGCGATCGGTGCGGGCCTCTTCGCTATTACGCCAGCTGGCGAAAGGGGGATGTGCTGCAAGGCGATT
AAGTTGGGTAACGCCAGGGTTTTCCCAGTCACGACGTTGTAAAACGACGGCGCAAGGAATGGTGCATGCA
AGGAGATGGCGCCCAACAGTCCCCCGGCCACGGGGCCTGCCACCATACCCACGCCGAAACAAGCGCTCAT
GAGCCCGAAGTGGCGAGCCCGATCTTCCCCATCGGTGATGTCGGCGATATAGGCGCCAGCAACCGCACCT
GTGGCGCCGGTGATGCCGGCCACGATGCGTCCGGCGTAGAGGCGATTAGTCCAATTTGTTAAAGACAGGA
TATCAGTGGTCCAGGCTCTAGTTTTGACTCAACAATATCACCAGCTGAAGCCTATAGAGTACGAGCCATA
GATAAAATAAAAGATTTTATTTAGTCTCCAGAAAAAGGGGGG
Features (pLannotate 1.2.2; 29 found; start..end, strand, type, name):
      1..517     +  LTR            5' LTR: 5' long terminal repeat from murine embryonic stem cell virus
    581..922     +  misc_feature   MESV Ψ: packaging signal of murine embryonic stem cell virus
    989..1405    +  CDS            gag (truncated): truncated Moloney murine leukemia virus (MMLV) gag gene lacking the start codon
   1420..1799    +  enhancer       CMV enhancer: human cytomegalovirus immediate early enhancer
   1800..2003    +  promoter       CMV promoter: human cytomegalovirus (CMV) immediate early promoter
   2005..2024    +  promoter       PLtetO-1 promoter (fragment): modified phage lambda PL promoter with tet operator sites (Lutz and Bujard, 1997)
   2026..2045    +  promoter       PLtetO-1 promoter (fragment): modified phage lambda PL promoter with tet operator sites (Lutz and Bujard, 1997)
   2053..2086    +  promoter       TRE3GV promoter (fragment): 3rd-generation Tet-responsive promoter that can be activated by binding of Tet-On® 3G, optimized for retroviral and lentiviral vectors
   2160..2183    +  CDS            3xFLAG (fragment): three tandem FLAG® epitope tags, followed by an enterokinase cleavage site
   2196..2222    +  CDS            3xHA (fragment): three tandem HA epitope tags
   2239..2259    +  protein_bind   attB1: mutant version of attB; core recombination site for the Gateway® BP reaction BP Clonase™
   2280..7811    +  CDS            ATAD5: ATAD5_HUMAN - Also known as C17orf41, FRAG1. Experimental evidence at protein level: Swiss-Prot protein existence level 1. Involved in DNA damage response. Involved in a RAD9A-related damage checkpoint, a pathway that is important in determining whether DNA damage is compatible with cell survival or whether it requires cell elimination by apoptosis. Modulates the RAD9A interaction with BCL2 and thereby induces DNA damages-induced apoptosis. From Homo sapiens (Human).
   7828..7848    -  protein_bind   attB2: mutant version of attB; core recombination site for the Gateway® BP reaction BP Clonase™
   7868..8367    +  promoter       PGK promoter: mouse phosphoglycerate kinase 1 promoter
   8388..8987    +  CDS            PuroR: puromycin N-acetyltransferase; pac from Streptomyces alboniger; confers resistance to puromycin
   9086..9120    +  LTR            3' LTR (ΔU3) (fragment): self-inactivating 3' long terminal repeat (LTR) from Moloney murine leukemia virus
   9117..9411    +  LTR            3' LTR (ΔU3) (fragment): self-inactivating 3' long terminal repeat (LTR) from Moloney murine leukemia virus
   9571..9593    -  protein_bind   lac operator (fragment): The lac repressor binds to the lac operator to inhibit transcription in E. coli. This inhibition can be relieved by adding lactose or isopropyl-β-D-thiogalactopyranoside (IPTG). lac repressor encoded by lacI
   9597..9627    -  promoter       lac promoter: promoter for the E. coli lac operon
   9642..9663    -  protein_bind   CAP binding site: CAP binding activates transcription in the presence of cAMP. E. coli catabolite activator protein
   9676..9768    -  CDS            lacI (fragment): lac repressor; lacI; The lac repressor binds to the lac operator to inhibit transcription in E. coli. This inhibition can be relieved by adding lactose or isopropyl-β-D-thiogalactopyranoside (IPTG).
   9951..10539   -  rep_origin     ori: high-copy-number ColE1/pMB1/pBR322/pUC origin of replication
  10710..11570   -  CDS            AmpR: β-lactamase; bla; confers resistance to ampicillin, carbenicillin, and related antibiotics
  11571..11675   -  promoter       AmpR promoter: bla
  11770..11805   +  CDS            rop (fragment): Rop protein, which maintains plasmids at low copy number; rop
  11907..12006   +  misc_feature   bom (fragment): basis of mobility region from pBR322
  12012..12161   -  CDS            lacZα (fragment): LacZα fragment of β-galactosidase; lacZ fragment
  12161..12362   -  CDS            TcR (fragment): tetracycline efflux protein; tet; confers resistance to tetracycline
  12363..12461   +  CDS            env (fragment): murine leukemia virus gPr80 envelope polyprotein precursor; env; proteolytically cleaved into gp70SU and p15TM subunits
