[The description below was written by a language model from this plasmid's Addgene catalogue record and pLannotate feature annotations shown in this document.]
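Description:
p6350 MSCV-CMV-CMV-Flag-HA-ATAD5 is a gammaretroviral mammalian expression plasmid built on an MSCV-CMV backbone and carrying human ATAD5 (also known as ELG1 or FRAG1), a protein annotated as taking part in the DNA damage response. In E. coli it is maintained through a high-copy ColE1/pUC-type origin and selected with ampicillin via the β-lactamase gene. The remaining bacterial annotations (lac promoter/operator, lacI, lacZα, rop, bom and TcR fragments) are partial remnants of earlier cloning vectors rather than functional parts. The sequenced record is about 12.5 kb.

The retroviral unit begins with the murine embryonic stem cell virus 5' LTR, followed by the Ψ packaging signal and a truncated gag segment lacking its start codon; these elements support encapsidation of the genomic RNA when packaging functions are supplied in trans. An internal CMV enhancer/promoter follows. Short matches to tet operator-containing promoters lie just downstream of it, which suggests a tetracycline-regulatable CMV design, although the catalogue entry does not state this. The promoter drives an N-terminal FLAG-HA tandem tag fused in frame to the roughly 5.5 kb ATAD5 coding sequence. The insert is flanked by attB1 and attB2 sites, which points to Gateway recombination even though the record lists restriction cloning. A mouse PGK promoter then expresses puromycin N-acetyltransferase for selection of transduced cells. The 3' LTR matches a U3-deleted, self-inactivating form, which would leave expression to the internal promoters after integration.

The dual epitope tag suits tandem affinity purification and detection of ATAD5, consistent with the associated study of proteins recruited by the Brd4 extraterminal domain.
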