Addgene plasmid #31356: p6350 MSCV-CMV-CMV-Flag-HA-ATAD5
Depositing lab: Peter Howley. Depositing organization: Harvard Medical School. Publication: The Brd4 Extraterminal Domain Confers Transcription Activation Independent of pTEFb by Recruiting Multiple Proteins, Including NSD3. Rahman S, Sowa ME, Ottinger M, Smith JA, Shi Y, Harper JW, Howley PM. Mol Cell Biol. 2011 Jul . 31(13):2641-52. 10.1128/MCB.01341-10 PubMed 21555454.
Backbone
  Vector backbone: MSCV-CMV
  Backbone size w/o insert (bp): 5000
  Vector type: Mammalian Expression, Retroviral
Growth in bacteria
  Bacterial resistance: Ampicillin, 100 μg/mL
  Growth temperature: 37°C
  Growth strain: DH5alpha
  Copy number: Unknown
Gene/Insert
  Gene/Insert name: ATAD5
  Species: H. sapiens (human)
  Entrez Gene: ATAD5 (a.k.a. ELG1, FRAG1, C17orf41, FLJ12735)
  Tag / fusion protein: FLAG (N terminal on backbone); HA (N terminal on backbone)
  Cloning method: Restriction Enzyme
  Sequencing primers: 5′ CMVf; 3′ MSCV-2
Terms and licenses: Academic/Nonprofit Terms; Industry Terms: Not Available to Industry
How to cite: p6350 MSCV-CMV-CMV-Flag-HA-ATAD5 was a gift from Peter Howley (Addgene plasmid # 31356 ; http://n2t.net/addgene:31356 ; RRID:Addgene_31356)
