>Addgene plasmid #31356 | p6350 MSCV-CMV-CMV-Flag-HA-ATAD5 | addgene partial sequence | sequence record 36503 | CMV-F 5'-CGCAAATGGGCGGTAGGCGTG-3'
TAGCGACTCTCCCTATCAGTGATAGAGATCTCCCTATCAGTGATAGAGATCGTCGACGAGCTCGTTTAGT
GAACCGTCAGATCGCCTGGAGACGCCATCCACGCTGTTTTGACCTCCATAGAAGACACCGGGACCGATCC
AGCCTCCGGGGATCTGCCACCATGGACTACAAGGATGACGATGACAAGCTCGATGGAGGATACCCATACG
ATGTTCCAGATTACGCTGCTCGAGGTTATCAAACAAGTTTGTACAAAAAAGCAGAAGGGCCGTCAAGGCC
CACCATGGTGGGGGTCCTGGCCATGGCGGCTGCAGCTGCTCCGCCTCCCGTGAAGGACTGCGAGATTGAG
CCATGCAAAAAGCGAAAGAAAGATGATGACACATCTACCTGCAAAACAATTACAAAATATTTATCACCAC
TAGGGAAGACTAGAGACAGGGTTTTTGCTCCACCAAAACCTAGTAATATTCTGGATTATTTTAGAAAGAC
TTCACCCACAAATGAGAAGACACAATTAGGGAAAGAGTGCAAGATAAAGTCACCTGAATCAGTACCTGTT
GACAGCAACAAAGACTGTACGACACCTTTGGAAATGTTCTCAAATGTAGAGTTTAAGAAGAAAAGAAAGA
GGGTTAATTTATCTCATCAACTAAATAATATTAAAACTGAAAATGAAGCTCCAATTGAAATTAGTAGCGA
CGATAGCAAAGAAGACTATAGTTTAAATAATGA
